Addgene plasmid #248888: TDP-43_CTD_S342A
Purpose: Expresses 6xHis-tagged C-terminal domain of TDP-43 with S342A.
Depositing lab: Nicolas Fawzi. Depositing organization: Brown University. Publication: Structural details of helix-mediated multimerization of the conserved region of TDP-43 C-terminal domain. Rizuan A, Shenoy J, Mohanty P, Dos Passos PM, Mercado Ortiz JF, Bai L, Viswanathan R, Zaborowksy J, Wang SH, Johnson V, Mamede LD, Titus AR, Ayala YM, Ghirlando R, Mittal J, Fawzi NL. Nat Commun. 2025 Nov 26;16(1):10528. doi: 10.1038/s41467-025-65546-w. PubMed 41298366.
Backbone
  Vector backbone: pJ411
  Backbone size w/o insert (bp): 4002
  Total vector size (bp): 4452
  Vector type: Bacterial Expression
Growth in bacteria
  Bacterial resistance: Kanamycin, 50 μg/mL
  Growth temperature: 37°C
  Growth strain: DH5alpha
  Copy number: High Copy
Gene/Insert
  Gene/Insert name: TDP-43_CTD_S342A
  Species: H. sapiens (human)
  Insert size (bp): 447
  Mutation: changed S342A
  Entrez Gene: TARDBP (a.k.a. ALS10, TDP-43)
  Tag / fusion protein: 6xHis-tags (N terminal on backbone)
Terms and licenses: Academic/Nonprofit Terms; Industry Terms: Not Available to Industry
Depositor comments: Please visit https://doi.org/10.1101/2024.07.05.602258 for bioRxiv preprint.
How to cite: TDP-43_CTD_S342A was a gift from Nicolas Fawzi (Addgene plasmid # 248888 ; http://n2t.net/addgene:248888 ; RRID:Addgene_248888)
