[The description below was written by a language model from this plasmid's Addgene catalogue record and pLannotate feature annotations shown in this document.]
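Description:
TDP-43_CTD_S342A is a 4,452 bp bacterial expression plasmid built on the pJ411 backbone for producing the C-terminal domain of human TDP-43 (gene TARDBP) carrying a serine-to-alanine substitution at position 342. It is maintained in E. coli through a high-copy ColE1/pUC-type origin of replication and selected with kanamycin, with resistance provided by an aminoglycoside phosphotransferase (KanR) gene that sits downstream of a fragment of the AmpR (bla) promoter.

The expression cassette is a standard T7/lac arrangement. A T7 promoter is followed immediately by a lac operator, then the open reading frame, then a T7 terminator. The plasmid also carries lacI with its own promoter, so the Lac repressor holds the operator shut until IPTG or lactose is added. Expression requires a host that supplies T7 RNA polymerase, whereas the recorded DH5alpha strain serves for propagation. The catalogue lists a 447 bp insert with an N-terminal 6xHis tag contributed by the backbone. The annotated TARDBP coding fragment spans slightly more than that, consistent with tag and linker sequence being included in the reading frame, although the tag is not annotated as a separate feature and the record does not mention a protease cleavage site. The remaining annotations (rrnB T1 and T2 terminator fragments, a 5S rRNA segment, a short lacZα fragment and a small extra KanR fragment) are backbone remnants, the terminators likely insulating the cassette from read-through transcription.

The construct is intended for recombinant production and His-tag affinity purification of the mutant domain. The associated publication examines helix-mediated multimerization of the conserved region of the TDP-43 C-terminal domain, so S342A presumably serves as a point variant for probing that assembly.
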