Features (pLannotate 1.2.2; 14 found; start..end, strand, type, name):
      1..19      +  promoter       T7 promoter: promoter for bacteriophage T7 RNA polymerase
     20..44      +  protein_bind   lac operator: The lac repressor binds to the lac operator to inhibit transcription in E. coli. This inhibition can be relieved by adding lactose or isopropyl-β-D-thiogalactopyranoside (IPTG). lac repressor encoded by lacI
     84..593     +  CDS            TARDBP (fragment): TADBP_HUMAN - Also known as TDP43. Experimental evidence at protein level: Swiss-Prot protein existence level 1. RNA-binding protein that is involved in various steps of RNA biogenesis and processing (PubMed:23519609). Preferentially binds, via its two RNA recognition motifs RRM1 and RRM2, to GU-repeats on RNA molecules predominantly localized within long introns and in the 3'UTR of mRNAs (PubMed:23519609, PubMed:24240615, PubMed:24464995). In turn, regulates the splicing of many non-coding and protein-coding RNAs including proteins involved in neuronal survival, as well as mRNAs that encode p
    607..654     +  terminator     T7 terminator: transcription terminator for bacteriophage T7 RNA polymerase
    714..754     -  terminator     rrnB T1 terminator (fragment): transcription terminator T1 from the E. coli rrnB gene
    756..871     -  ncRNA          5S rRNA: Accession: RF00001 - 5S ribosomal RNA
    902..926     +  CDS            KanR (fragment): aminoglycoside phosphotransferase; aph(3')-Ia; confers resistance to kanamycin in bacteria or G418 (Geneticin®) in eukaryotes
    956..1052    +  promoter       AmpR promoter (fragment): bla
   1055..1864    +  CDS            KanR: aminoglycoside phosphotransferase; aph(3')-Ia; confers resistance to kanamycin in bacteria or G418 (Geneticin®) in eukaryotes
   1873..1946    +  promoter       lacI promoter (fragment): lacI
   1947..3026    +  CDS            lacI: LACI_ECOLI - Experimental evidence at protein level: Swiss-Prot protein existence level 1. Repressor of the lactose operon. Binds allolactose as an inducer. From Escherichia coli (strain K12).
   3115..3703    +  rep_origin     ori: high-copy-number ColE1/pMB1/pBR322/pUC origin of replication
   3928..3945    +  terminator     rrnB T2 terminator (fragment): transcription terminator T2 from the E. coli rrnB gene
   3970..3989    -  CDS            lacZα (fragment): LacZα fragment of β-galactosidase; lacZ fragment
>Addgene plasmid #248888 | TDP-43_CTD_S342A | addgene full sequence | sequence record 494383 | Addgene NGS Result
TAATACGACTCACTATAGGGGAATTGTGAGCGGATAACAATTCCCCTCTAGAAATAATTTTGTTTAACTT
TTGAAGGAGATATACCATGGGTAGCGACAAGATTCATCACCACCATCATCATGAGAACTTATACTTTCAA
GGCCATATGAACCGCCAACTGGAACGTTCCGGTCGTTTCGGTGGTAATCCGGGTGGTTTCGGCAACCAGG
GTGGCTTTGGCAATTCGCGTGGCGGTGGTGCCGGCTTGGGCAATAACCAAGGTTCCAATATGGGTGGCGG
TATGAACTTTGGTGCCTTCTCCATCAATCCGGCAATGATGGCGGCTGCACAAGCGGCGCTGCAGTCTAGC
TGGGGTATGATGGGCATGCTGGCGGCACAGCAGAACCAGTCAGGCCCGAGCGGCAATAATCAGAATCAAG
GTAACATGCAGCGTGAACCGAATCAAGCGTTTGGTAGCGGTAACAATAGCTACAGCGGTAGCAACAGCGG
TGCGGCAATCGGCTGGGGTAGCGCAAGCAATGCGGGCAGCGGTAGCGGTTTCAACGGCGGCTTTGGTAGC
AGCATGGATAGCAAGAGCTCCGGTTGGGGCATGTAACTCGAGCCCCCTAGCATAACCCCTTGGGGCCTCT
AAACGGGTCTTGAGGGGTTTTTTGCCCCTGAGACGCGTCAATCGAGTTCGTACCTAAGGGCGACACCCCC
TAATTAGCCCGGGCGAAAGGCCCAGTCTTTCGACTGAGCCTTTCGTTTTATTTGATGCCTGGCAGTTCCC
TACTCTCGCATGGGGAGTCCCCACACTACCATCGGCGCTACGGCGTTTCACTTCTGAGTTCGGCATGGGG
TCAGGTGGGACCACCGCGCTACTGCCGCCAGGCAAACAAGGGGTGTTATGAGCCATATTCAGGTATAAAT
GGGCTCGCGATAATGTTCAGAATTGGTTAATTGGTTGTAACACTGACCCCTATTTGTTTATTTTTCTAAA
TACATTCAAATATGTATCCGCTCATGAGACAATAACCCTGATAAATGCTTCAATAATATTGAAAAAGGAA
GAATATGAGCCATATTCAACGGGAAACGTCGAGGCCGCGATTAAATTCCAACATGGATGCTGATTTATAT
GGGTATAAATGGGCTCGCGATAATGTCGGGCAATCAGGTGCGACAATCTATCGCTTGTATGGGAAGCCCG
ATGCGCCAGAGTTGTTTCTGAAACATGGCAAAGGTAGCGTTGCCAATGATGTTACAGATGAGATGGTCAG
ACTAAACTGGCTGACGGAATTTATGCCACTTCCGACCATCAAGCATTTTATCCGTACTCCTGATGATGCA
TGGTTACTCACCACTGCGATCCCCGGAAAAACAGCGTTCCAGGTATTAGAAGAATATCCTGATTCAGGTG
AAAATATTGTTGATGCGCTGGCAGTGTTCCTGCGCCGGTTGCACTCGATTCCTGTTTGTAATTGTCCTTT
TAACAGCGATCGCGTATTTCGCCTCGCTCAGGCGCAATCACGAATGAATAACGGTTTGGTTGATGCGAGT
GATTTTGATGACGAGCGTAATGGCTGGCCTGTTGAACAAGTCTGGAAAGAAATGCATAAACTTTTGCCAT
TCTCACCGGATTCAGTCGTCACTCATGGTGATTTCTCACTTGATAACCTTATTTTTGACGAGGGGAAATT
AATAGGTTGTATTGATGTTGGACGAGTCGGAATCGCAGACCGATACCAGGATCTTGCCATCCTATGGAAC
TGCCTCGGTGAGTTTTCTCCTTCATTACAGAAACGGCTTTTTCAAAAATATGGTATTGATAATCCTGATA
TGAATAAATTGCAATTTCATTTGATGCTCGATGAGTTTTTCTAAGCGGCGCGCCATCGAATGGCGCAAAA
CCTTTCGCGGTATGGCATGATAGCGCCCGGAAGAGAGTCAATTCAGGGTGGTGAATATGAAACCAGTAAC
GTTATACGATGTCGCAGAGTATGCCGGTGTCTCTTATCAGACCGTTTCCCGCGTGGTGAACCAGGCCAGC
CACGTTTCTGCGAAAACGCGGGAAAAAGTGGAAGCGGCGATGGCGGAGCTGAATTACATTCCCAACCGCG
TGGCACAACAACTGGCGGGCAAACAGTCGTTGCTGATTGGCGTTGCCACCTCCAGTCTGGCCCTGCACGC
GCCGTCGCAAATTGTCGCGGCGATTAAATCTCGCGCCGATCAACTGGGTGCCAGCGTGGTGGTGTCGATG
GTAGAACGAAGCGGCGTCGAAGCCTGTAAAGCGGCGGTGCACAATCTTCTCGCGCAACGCGTCAGTGGGC
TGATCATTAACTATCCGCTGGATGACCAGGATGCCATTGCTGTGGAAGCTGCCTGCACTAATGTTCCGGC
GTTATTTCTTGATGTCTCTGACCAGACACCCATCAACAGTATTATTTTCTCCCATGAGGACGGTACGCGA
CTGGGCGTGGAGCATCTGGTCGCATTGGGTCACCAGCAAATCGCGCTGTTAGCGGGCCCATTAAGTTCTG
TCTCGGCGCGTCTGCGTCTGGCTGGCTGGCATAAATATCTCACTCGCAATCAAATTCAGCCGATAGCGGA
ACGGGAAGGCGACTGGAGTGCCATGTCCGGTTTTCAACAAACCATGCAAATGCTGAATGAGGGCATCGTT
CCCACTGCGATGCTGGTTGCCAACGATCAGATGGCGCTGGGCGCAATGCGCGCCATTACCGAGTCCGGGC
TGCGCGTTGGTGCGGATATCTCGGTAGTGGGATACGACGATACCGAAGATAGCTCATGTTATATCCCGCC
GTTAACCACCATCAAACAGGATTTTCGCCTGCTGGGGCAAACCAGCGTGGACCGCTTGCTGCAACTCTCT
CAGGGCCAGGCGGTGAAGGGCAATCAGCTGTTGCCAGTCTCACTGGTGAAAAGAAAAACCACCCTGGCGC
CCAATACGCAAACCGCCTCTCCCCGCGCGTTGGCCGATTCATTAATGCAGCTGGCACGACAGGTTTCCCG
ACTGGAAAGCGGGCAGTGACTCATGACCAAAATCCCTTAACGTGAGTTACGCGCGCGTCGTTCCACTGAG
CGTCAGACCCCGTAGAAAAGATCAAAGGATCTTCTTGAGATCCTTTTTTTCTGCGCGTAATCTGCTGCTT
GCAAACAAAAAAACCACCGCTACCAGCGGTGGTTTGTTTGCCGGATCAAGAGCTACCAACTCTTTTTCCG
AAGGTAACTGGCTTCAGCAGAGCGCAGATACCAAATACTGTTCTTCTAGTGTAGCCGTAGTTAGCCCACC
ACTTCAAGAACTCTGTAGCACCGCCTACATACCTCGCTCTGCTAATCCTGTTACCAGTGGCTGCTGCCAG
TGGCGATAAGTCGTGTCTTACCGGGTTGGACTCAAGACGATAGTTACCGGATAAGGCGCAGCGGTCGGGC
TGAACGGGGGGTTCGTGCACACAGCCCAGCTTGGAGCGAACGACCTACACCGAACTGAGATACCTACAGC
GTGAGCTATGAGAAAGCGCCACGCTTCCCGAAGGGAGAAAGGCGGACAGGTATCCGGTAAGCGGCAGGGT
CGGAACAGGAGAGCGCACGAGGGAGCTTCCAGGGGGAAACGCCTGGTATCTTTATAGTCCTGTCGGGTTT
CGCCACCTCTGACTTGAGCGTCGATTTTTGTGATGCTCGTCAGGGGGGCGGAGCCTATGGAAAAACGCCA
GCAACGCGGCCTTTTTACGGTTCCTGGCCTTTTGCTGGCCTTTTGCTCACATGTTCTTTCCTGCGTTATC
CCCTGATTCTGTGGATAACCGTATTACCGCCTTTGAGTGAGCTGATACCGCTCGCCGCAGCCGAACGACC
GAGCGCAGCGAGTCAGTGAGCGAGGAAGCGGAAGGCGAGAGTAGGGAACTGCCAGGCATCAAACTAAGCA
GAAGGCCCCTGACGGATGGCCTTTTTGCGTTTCTACAAACTCTTTCTGTGTTGTAAAACGACGGCCAGTC
TTAAGCTCGGGCCCCCTGGGCGGTTCTGATAACGAGTAATCGTTAATCCGCAAATAACGTAAAAACCCGC
TTCGGCGGGTTTTTTTATGGGGGGAGTTTAGGGAAAGAGCATTTGTCAGAATATTTAAGGGCGCCTGTCA
CTTTGCTTGATATATGAGAATTATTTAACCTTATAAATGAGAAAAAAGCAACGCACTTTAAATAAGATAC
GTTGCTTTTTCGATTGATGAACACCTATAATTAAACTATTCATCTATTATTTATGATTTTTTGTATATAC
AATATTTCTAGTTTGTTAAAGAGAATTAAGAAAATAAATCTCGAAAATAATAAAGGGAAAATCAGTTTTT
GATATCAAAATTATACATGTCAACGATAATACAAAATATAATACAAACTATAAGATGTTATCAGTATTTA
TTATGCATTTAGAATAAATTTTGTGTCGCCCTTCCGCGAAAT
